Addgene plasmid #155201: PET-3a-chpBK
Purpose: To express recombinant ChpBK protein
Depositing lab: Guanzheng Luo. Depositing organization: Sun Yat-Sen University. Publication: Single-base mapping of m(6)A by an antibody-independent method. Zhang Z, Chen LQ, Zhao YL, Yang CG, Roundtree IA, Zhang Z, Ren J, Xie W, He C, Luo GZ. Sci Adv. 2019 Jul 3;5(7):eaax0250. doi: 10.1126/sciadv.aax0250. eCollection 2019 Jul. PubMed 31281898.
Backbone
  Vector backbone: PET-3a
  Vector type: Bacterial Expression
Growth in bacteria
  Bacterial resistance: Ampicillin, 100 μg/mL
  Growth temperature: 37°C
  Growth strain: DH5alpha
  Growth instructions: For protein expression, use BL21(DE3) E. coli
  Copy number: High Copy
Gene/Insert 1
  Gene/Insert name: chpS-chpBK-6×His-Tag
  Species: Escherichia coli
  Tag / fusion protein: 6xHis
  Cloning method: Restriction Enzyme; 5′ cloning site Unknown (unknown if destroyed); 3′ cloning site unknown (unknown if destroyed)
  Sequencing primers: 5′ -
Gene/Insert 2
  Gene/Insert name: GyrA-CBD-10xHis-Tag
  Tag / fusion protein: 10xHis
Terms and licenses: Academic/Nonprofit Terms; Industry Terms: Not Available to Industry
How to cite: PET-3a-chpBK was a gift from Guanzheng Luo (Addgene plasmid # 155201 ; http://n2t.net/addgene:155201 ; RRID:Addgene_155201)
