[The description below was written by a language model from this plasmid's Addgene catalogue record and pLannotate feature annotations shown in this document.]
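Description:
PET-3a-chpBK is a bacterial expression plasmid built on the pET-3a backbone for producing recombinant ChpBK, the toxin of the Escherichia coli chpS-chpB (chpBI/chpBK) type II toxin-antitoxin system. It replicates from a ColE1/pMB1-type origin and retains the pBR322-derived bom and rop elements. The catalogue lists it as high copy, although rop normally restrains copy number. Selection is by ampicillin through the bla gene. Two annotated tetracycline-resistance segments are only fragments left over from the pBR322 ancestry, so no functional tetracycline marker is expected.

The expression cassette is driven by a T7 promoter and the phage T7 gene 10 ribosome binding site, and it ends at a T7 terminator. Transcription therefore depends on a host that supplies T7 RNA polymerase, and the record names BL21(DE3) for protein production. The first coding region is chpS, the antitoxin, which slightly overlaps the start of chpB as in a native operon arrangement. Co-expressing the antitoxin presumably lets cells tolerate ChpB, a sequence-specific endoribonuclease that cuts RNA at ACY motifs and otherwise arrests growth.

Downstream of chpB lie a modified Mycobacterium xenopi GyrA intein, a chitin binding domain and a 10xHis tag. This layout is typical of intein-mediated purification, in which thiol-induced cleavage at the intein's N-terminus releases the target protein from the affinity handle. The catalogue also lists a 6xHis tag on the chpS-chpBK insert, but the feature table does not annotate it separately. Neither the cloning sites nor the reading-frame continuity between ChpB and the intein module is stated. The associated publication concerns antibody-independent, single-base mapping of m6A, which suggests the purified endoribonuclease was used in that work.
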