Features (pLannotate 1.2.2; 18 found; start..end, strand, type, name):
      1..19      +  promoter       T7 promoter: promoter for bacteriophage T7 RNA polymerase
     51..73      +  RBS            RBS: efficient ribosome binding site from bacteriophage T7 gene 10 (Olins and Rangwala, 1989)
     81..329     +  CDS            chpS: CHPS_ECOLI - Also known as chpBI, yjfB. Experimental evidence at protein level: Swiss-Prot protein existence level 1. Antitoxin component of a type II toxin-antitoxin (TA) system. May be involved in the regulation of cell growth. It acts as a suppressor of the endoribonuclease (inhibitory function) of ChpB protein. Both ChpS and ChpB probably bind to the promoter region of the chpS-chpB operon to autoregulate their synthesis. From Escherichia coli (strain K12).
    326..673     +  CDS            chpB: CHPB_ECOLI - Also known as chpBK, yjfE. Experimental evidence at protein level: Swiss-Prot protein existence level 1. Toxic component of a type II toxin-antitoxin (TA) system. ChpB is a sequence-specific mRNA and (weak) tmRNA endoribonuclease that inhibits protein synthesis and induces bacterial stasis. Cleavage is independent of the ribosome. Cleavage occurs at ACY sequences where Y is not C. The endoribonuclease activity is not as strong as that of MazF. The endoribonuclease activity (a toxin) is inhibited by its labile cognate antitoxin ChpS. Toxicity results when the levels of ChpS decreas
    695..1271    +  CDS            Mxe GyrA intein (fragment): modified GyrA intein (Southworth et al., 1999); Mycobacterium xenopi gyrA; N-terminal cleavage of this intein can be induced by thiols.
   1302..1457    +  CDS            CBD: chitin binding domain from chitinase A1 (Watanabe et al., 1994); Bacillus circulans chiA
   1458..1484    +  CDS            10xHis (fragment): 10xHis affinity tag
   1498..1547    +  CDS            SET1 (fragment): solubility-enhancement tag derived from T7 phage gene 10B
   1555..1602    +  terminator     T7 terminator: transcription terminator for bacteriophage T7 RNA polymerase
   1628..1920    -  CDS            TcR (fragment): tetracycline efflux protein; tet; confers resistance to tetracycline
   1968..1996    -  promoter       tet promoter: E. coli promoter for tetracycline efflux protein gene
   2109..2213    +  promoter       AmpR promoter: bla
   2214..3074    +  CDS            AmpR: β-lactamase; bla; confers resistance to ampicillin, carbenicillin, and related antibiotics
   3245..3833    +  rep_origin     ori: high-copy-number ColE1/pMB1/pBR322/pUC origin of replication
   4019..4158    -  misc_feature   bom: basis of mobility region from pBR322
   4260..4451    -  CDS            rop: Rop protein, which maintains plasmids at low copy number; rop
   4468..4848    +  CDS            YPB1_ECOLX: Protein predicted: Swiss-Prot protein existence level 4. From Escherichia coli.
   5090..5990    -  CDS            TcR (fragment): tetracycline efflux protein; tet; confers resistance to tetracycline
>Addgene plasmid #155201 | PET-3a-chpBK | addgene full sequence | sequence record 317745 | Addgene NGS Result
TAATACGACTCACTATAGGGAGACCACAACGGTTTCCCTCTAGAAATAATTTTGTTTAACTTTAAGAAGG
AGATATACATATGCGTATTACCATAAAAAGATGGGGGAACAGTGCAGGTATGGTCATTCCCAATATCGTA
ATGAAAGAACTTAACTTACAGCCGGGGCAGAGCGTGGAGGCGCAAGTGAGCAACAATCAACTGATTCTGA
CACCCATCTCCAGGCGCTACTCGCTTGATGAACTGCTGGCACAGTGTGACATGAACGCCGCGGAACTTAG
CGAGCAGGATGTCTGGGGTAAATCCACCCCTGCGGGTGACGAAATATGGTAAAGAAAAGTGAATTTGAAC
GGGGAGACATTGTGCTGGTTGGCTTTGATCCAGCAAGCGGCCATGAACAGCAAGGTGCTGGTCGACCTGC
GCTTGTGCTCTCCGTTCAAGCCTTTAATCAACTGGGAATGACGCTGGTGGCCCCCATTACGCAGGGCGGA
AATTTTGCCCGTTATGCCGGATTTAGCGTTCCTTTACATTGCGAAGAAGGCGATGTGCACGGCGTGGTGC
TGGTGAATCAGGTGCGGATGATGGATCTACACGCCCGGCTGGCAAAGCGTATTGGTCTGGCTGCGGATGA
GGTGGTGGAAGAGGCGTTATTACGCTTGCAGGCGGTGGTGGAACATCACCATCATCATCACTAAACTAGT
TGCCCTACCCGAGGGCGAGTCGGTACGCATCGCCGACATCGTGCCGGGTGCGCGGCCCAACAGTGACAAC
GCCATCGACCTGAAAGTCCTTGACCGGCATGGCAATCCCGTGCTCGCCGACCGGCTGTTCCACTCCGGCG
AGCATCCGGTGTACACGGTGCGTACGGTCGAAGGTCTGCGTGTGACGGGCACCGCGAACCACCCGTTGTT
GTGTTTGGTCGACGTCGCCGGGGTGCCGACCCTGCTGTGGAAGCTGATCGACGAAATCAAGCCGGGCGAT
TACGCGGTGATTCAACGCAGCGCATTCAGCGTCGACTGTGCAGGTTTTGCCCGCGGGAAACCCGAATTTG
CGCCCACAACCTACACAGTCGGCGTCCCTGGACTGGTGCGTTTCTTGGAAGCACACCACCGAGACCCGGA
CGCCCAAGCTATCGCCGACGAGCTGACCGACGGGCGGTTCTACTACGCGAAAGTCGCCAGTGTCACCGAC
GCCGGCGTGCAGCCGGTGTATAGCCTTCGTGTCGACACGGCAGACCACGCGTTTATCACGAACGGGTTCG
TCAGCCACGCTACTGGCCTCACCGGTCTGAACTCAGGCCTCACGACAAATCCTGGTGTATCCGCTTGGCA
GGTCAACACAGCTTATACTGCGGGACAATTGGTCACATATAACGGCAAGACGTATAAATGTTTGCAGCCC
CACACCTCCTTGGCAGGATGGGAACCATCCAACGTTCCTGCCTTGTGGCAGCTTCAACATCACCATCATC
ATCACCATCACCATCATTAAGGATCCGGCTGCTAACAAAGCCCGAAAGGAAGCTGAGTTGGCTGCTGCCA
CCGCTGAGCAATAACTAGCATAACCCCTTGGGGCCTCTAAACGGGTCTTGAGGGGTTTTTTGCTGAAAGG
AGGAACTATATCCGGATATCCACAGGACGGGTGTGGTCGCCATGATCGCGTAGTCGATAGTGGCTCCAAG
TAGCGAAGCGAGCAGGACTGGGCGGCGGCCAAAGCGGTCGGACAGTGCTCCGAGAACGGGTGCGCATAGA
AATTGCATCAACGCATATAGCGCTAGCAGCACGCCATAGTGACTGGCGATGCTGTCGGAATGGACGATAT
CCCGCAAGAGGCCCGGCAGTACCGGCATAACCAAGCCTATGCCTACAGCATCCAGGGTGACGGTGCCGAG
GATGACGATGAGCGCATTGTTAGATTTCATACACGGTGCCTGACTGCGTTAGCAATTTAACTGTGATAAA
CTACCGCATTAAAGCTTATCGATGATAAGCTGTCAAACATGAGAATTCTTGAAGACGAAAGGGCCTCGTG
ATACGCCTATTTTTATAGGTTAATGTCATGATAATAATGGTTTCTTAGACGTCAGGTGGCACTTTTCGGG
GAAATGTGCGCGGAACCCCTATTTGTTTATTTTTCTAAATACATTCAAATATGTATCCGCTCATGAGACA
ATAACCCTGATAAATGCTTCAATAATATTGAAAAAGGAAGAGTATGAGTATTCAACATTTCCGTGTCGCC
CTTATTCCCTTTTTTGCGGCATTTTGCCTTCCTGTTTTTGCTCACCCAGAAACGCTGGTGAAAGTAAAAG
ATGCTGAAGATCAGTTGGGTGCACGAGTGGGTTACATCGAACTGGATCTCAACAGCGGTAAGATCCTTGA
GAGTTTTCGCCCCGAAGAACGTTTTCCAATGATGAGCACTTTTAAAGTTCTGCTATGTGGCGCGGTATTA
TCCCGTGTTGACGCCGGGCAAGAGCAACTCGGTCGCCGCATACACTATTCTCAGAATGACTTGGTTGAGT
ACTCACCAGTCACAGAAAAGCATCTTACGGATGGCATGACAGTAAGAGAATTATGCAGTGCTGCCATAAC
CATGAGTGATAACACTGCGGCCAACTTACTTCTGACAACGATCGGAGGACCGAAGGAGCTAACCGCTTTT
TTGCACAACATGGGGGATCATGTAACTCGCCTTGATCGTTGGGAACCGGAGCTGAATGAAGCCATACCAA
ACGACGAGCGTGACACCACGATGCCTGCAGCAATGGCAACAACGTTGCGCAAACTATTAACTGGCGAACT
ACTTACTCTAGCTTCCCGGCAACAATTAATAGACTGGATGGAGGCGGATAAAGTTGCAGGACCACTTCTG
CGCTCGGCCCTTCCGGCTGGCTGGTTTATTGCTGATAAATCTGGAGCCGGTGAGCGTGGGTCTCGCGGTA
TCATTGCAGCACTGGGGCCAGATGGTAAGCCCTCCCGTATCGTAGTTATCTACACGACGGGGAGTCAGGC
AACTATGGATGAACGAAATAGACAGATCGCTGAGATAGGTGCCTCACTGATTAAGCATTGGTAACTGTCA
GACCAAGTTTACTCATATATACTTTAGATTGATTTAAAACTTCATTTTTAATTTAAAAGGATCTAGGTGA
AGATCCTTTTTGATAATCTCATGACCAAAATCCCTTAACGTGAGTTTTCGTTCCACTGAGCGTCAGACCC
CGTAGAAAAGATCAAAGGATCTTCTTGAGATCCTTTTTTTCTGCGCGTAATCTGCTGCTTGCAAACAAAA
AAACCACCGCTACCAGCGGTGGTTTGTTTGCCGGATCAAGAGCTACCAACTCTTTTTCCGAAGGTAACTG
GCTTCAGCAGAGCGCAGATACCAAATACTGTCCTTCTAGTGTAGCCGTAGTTAGGCCACCACTTCAAGAA
CTCTGTAGCACCGCCTACATACCTCGCTCTGCTAATCCTGTTACCAGTGGCTGCTGCCAGTGGCGATAAG
TCGTGTCTTACCGGGTTGGACTCAAGACGATAGTTACCGGATAAGGCGCAGCGGTCGGGCTGAACGGGGG
GTTCGTGCACACAGCCCAGCTTGGAGCGAACGACCTACACCGAACTGAGATACCTACAGCGTGAGCTATG
AGAAAGCGCCACGCTTCCCGAAGGGAGAAAGGCGGACAGGTATCCGGTAAGCGGCAGGGTCGGAACAGGA
GAGCGCACGAGGGAGCTTCCAGGGGGAAACGCCTGGTATCTTTATAGTCCTGTCGGGTTTCGCCACCTCT
GACTTGAGCGTCGATTTTTGTGATGCTCGTCAGGGGGGCGGAGCCTATGGAAAAACGCCAGCAACGCGGC
CTTTTTACGGTTCCTGGCCTTTTGCTGGCCTTTTGCTCACATGTTCTTTCCTGCGTTATCCCCTGATTCT
GTGGATAACCGTATTACCGCCTTTGAGTGAGCTGATACCGCTCGCCGCAGCCGAACGACCGAGCGCAGCG
AGTCAGTGAGCGAGGAAGCGGAAGAGCGCCTGATGCGGTATTTTCTCCTTACGCATCTGTGCGGTATTTC
ACACCGCAATGGTGCACTCTCAGTACAATCTGCTCTGATGCCGCATAGTTAAGCCAGTATACACTCCGCT
ATCGCTACGTGACTGGGTCATGGCTGCGCCCCGACACCCGCCAACACCCGCTGACGCGCCCTGACGGGCT
TGTCTGCTCCCGGCATCCGCTTACAGACAAGCTGTGACCGTCTCCGGGAGCTGCATGTGTCAGAGGTTTT
CACCGTCATCACCGAAACGCGCGAGGCAGCTGCGGTAAAGCTCATCAGCGTGGTCGTGAAGCGATTCACA
GATGTCTGCCTGTTCATCCGCGTCCAGCTCGTTGAGTTTCTCCAGAAGCGTTAATGTCTGGCTTCTGATA
AAGCGGGCCATGTTAAGGGCGGTTTTTTCCTGTTTGGTCACTGATGCCTCCGTGTAAGGGGGATTTCTGT
TCATGGGGGTAATGATACCGATGAAACGAGAGAGGATGCTCACGATACGGGTTACTGATGATGAACATGC
CCGGTTACTGGAACGTTGTGAGGGTAAACAACTGGCGGTATGGATGCGGCGGGACCAGAGAAAAATCACT
CAGGGTCAATGCCAGCGCTTCGTTAATACAGATGTAGGTGTTCCACAGGGTAGCCAGCAGCATCCTGCGA
TGCAGATCCGGAACATAATGGTGCAGGGCGCTGACTTCCGCGTTTCCAGACTTTACGAAACACGGAAACC
GAAGACCATTCATGTTGTTGCTCAGGTCGCAGACGTTTTGCAGCAGCAGTCGCTTCACGTTCGCTCGCGT
ATCGGTGATTCATTCTGCTAACCAGTAAGGCAACCCCGCCAGCCTAGCCGGGTCCTCAACGACAGGAGCA
CGATCATGCGCACCCGTGGCCAGGACCCAACGCTGCCCGAGATGCGCCGCGTGCGGCTGCTGGAGATGGC
GGACGCGATGGATATGTTCTGCCAAGGGTTGGTTTGCGCATTCACAGTTCTCCGCAAGAATTGATTGGCT
CCAATTCTTGGAGTGGTGAATCCGTTAGCGAGGTGCCGCCGGCTTCCATTCAGGTCGAGGTGGCCCGGCT
CCATGCACCGCGACGCAACGCGGGGAGGCAGACAAGGTATAGGGCGGCGCCTACAATCCATGCCAACCCG
TTCCATGTGCTCGCCGAGGCGGCATAAATCGCCGTGACGATCAGCGGTCCAATGATCGAAGTTAGGCTGG
TAAGAGCCGCGAGCGATCCTTGAAGCTGTCCCTGATGGTCGTCATCTACCTGCCTGGACAGCATGGCCTG
CAACGCGGGCATCCCGATGCCGCCGGAAGCGAGAAGAATCATAATGGGGAAGGCCATCCAGCCTCGCGTC
GCGAACGCCAGCAAGACGTAGCCCAGCGCGTCGGCCGCCATGCCGGCGATAATGGCCTGCTTCTCGCCGA
AACGTTTGGTGGCGGGACCAGTGACGAAGGCTTGAGCGAGGGCGTGCAAGATTCCGAATACCGCAAGCGA
CAGGCCGATCATCGTCGCGCTCCAGCGAAAGCGGTCCTCGCCGAAAATGACCCAGAGCGCTGCCGGCACC
TGTCCTACGAGTTGCATGATAAAGAAGACAGTCATAAGTGCGGCGACGATAGTCATGCCCCGCGCCCACC
GGAAGGAGCTGACTGGGTTGAAGGCTCTCAAGGGCATCGGTCGACGCTCTCCCTTATGCGACTCCTGCAT
TAGGAAGCAGCCCAGTAGTAGGTTGAGGCCGTTGAGCACCGCCGCCGCAAGGAATGGTGCATGCAAGGAG
ATGGCGCCCAACAGTCCCCCGGCCACGGGGCCTGCCACCATACCCACGCCGAAACAAGCGCTCATGAGCC
CGAAGTGGCGAGCCCGATCTTCCCCATCGGTGATGTCGGCGATATAGGCGCCAGCAACCGCACCTGTGGC
GCCGGTGATGCCGGCCACGATGCGTCCGGCGTAGAGGATCGAGATCTCGATCCCGCGAAAT
